>Addgene plasmid #244726 | CL20_mEGFP_FOidr_174 | addgene full sequence | sequence record 488194 | Addgene NGS Result
AAAAAAAATCTAACCTCAAGTCAAGGCTTTTCTATGGAATAAGGAATGGACAGCAGGGGGCTGTTTCATA
TACTGATGACCTCTTTATAGCCAACCTTTGTTCATGGCAGCCAGCATATGGGCATATGTTGCCAAACTCT
AAACCAAATACTCATTCTGATGTTTTAAATGATTTGCCCTCCCATATGTCCTTCCGAGTGAGAGACACAA
AAAATTCCAACACACTATTGCAATGAAAATAAATTTCCTTTATTAGCCAGAAGTCAGATGCTCAAGGGGC
TTCATGATGTCCCCATAATTTTTGGCAGAGGGAAAAAGATCTGCTAGCTCGAGCAGCTGAAGCTTTATTG
AGGCTTAAGCAGTGGGTTCCCTAGTTAGCCAGAGAGCTCCCAGGCTCAGATCTGGTCTAACCAGAGAGAC
CCAGTACAGGCAAAAAGCAGATCTTGTCTTCTTTGGGAGTGAATTAGCCCTTCCAGTCCCCCCTTTTCTT
TTAAAAAGTGGCTAAGATCTACAGCTGCCTTGTAAGTCATTGGTCTTAAAGGTACCGTAATCTTATCTAG
AACCGGTTCAGCGCTCCTCACGCTCCCATTGGGCCTGCATACGTTGCTCACGCTCCGAGCGCTCACGAAC
ACGACTGTGGCTTTCTGAATCACGTGACTTGCGCGGTTCCTTCACCTTGTCGAAGGAGACTACTGAGCGT
TTCTCACGAGACGCAGACTTACGGTCTTGACTTTTTGATGCACGCTCCTTCGATCCACTAGTCTTGACAC
TAATGACAGGCACCCCTTTAGACTTGTCCATAACTACTGTGCGTTCGGTCCCGCGGCTTCCAGATTTAGT
GGCACGTGAGCGTTCGGACGGGCCTGGCTTCTGGTCGTCTTGGTCCTTAGATTTTTCACCGCTCCCGTCG
TCCCCCTTTTTAGCGTCGTCTTTACGATCGCATTTGTCGTCACGTTTTAAGTTGGTCGAACGGTCCGAAT
TACTAGACTTCTCCTTCTTACCGTCAGAGTCGCGTTTATCCGACGTTTTTTTGCCCACCGGTTCGTTTTT
AGCCTTTTCCACAGAGATCATTTTGCCGTGAAGCTCGGTTTTGTGTAAGTGGTTGATACATTTAGTGGCT
TCCTCAGCGGTGGACATTGTCACGAAGCCGTAGCAGCGCGCTCCTGGCGAACGAGCATTAGTGACTACTT
TGGCCCCCACCCGGGAAGCGGCCGCACTTCCCCCGGAGCCTCCGCTTCCGCCCTTGTACAGCTCGTCCAT
GCCGAGAGTGATCCCGGCGGCGGTCACGAACTCCAGCAGGACCATGTGATCGCGCTTCTCGTTGGGGTCT
TTGCTCAGCTTGGACTGGGTGCTCAGGTAGTGGTTGTCGGGCAGCAGCACGGGGCCGTCGCCGATGGGGG
TGTTCTGCTGGTAGTGGTCGGCGAGCTGCACGCTGCCGTCCTCGATGTTGTGGCGGATCTTGAAGTTCAC
CTTGATGCCGTTCTTCTGCTTGTCGGCCATGATATAGACGTTGTGGCTGTTGTAGTTGTACTCCAGCTTG
TGCCCCAGGATGTTGCCGTCCTCCTTGAAGTCGATGCCCTTCAGCTCGATGCGGTTCACCAGGGTGTCGC
CCTCGAACTTCACCTCGGCGCGGGTCTTGTAGTTGCCGTCGTCCTTGAAGAAGATGGTGCGCTCCTGGAC
GTAGCCTTCGGGCATGGCGGACTTGAAGAAGTCGTGCTGCTTCATGTGGTCGGGGTAGCGGCTGAAGCAC
TGCACGCCGTAGGTCAGGGTGGTCACGAGGGTGGGCCAGGGCACGGGCAGCTTGCCGGTGGTGCAGATGA
ACTTCAGGGTCAGCTTGCCGTAGGTGGCATCGCCCTCGCCCTCGCCGGACACGCTGAACTTGTGGCCGTT
TACGTCGCCGTCCAGCTCGACCAGGATGGGCACCACCCCGGTGAACAGCTCCTCGCCCTTGCTCACCATG
GTGGCGACCGGTGGATCCCGGGCCCGCGGTACCGTCGACTGCAGAATTCGGTTCACTAAACGAGCCCGGT
TCACTAAACGAGCTCTGCTTATATAGACCTCCCACCGTACACGCCTACCGCCCATTTGCGTCAATGGGGC
GGAGTTGTTACGACATTTTGGAAAGTCCCGTTGATTTTGGTGCCAAAACAAACTCCCATTGACGTCAATG
GGGTGGAGACTTGGAAATCCCCGTGAGTCAAACCGCTATCCACGCCCATTGATGTACTGCCAAAACCGCA
TCACCATGGTAATAGCGATGACTAATACGTAGATGTACTGCCAAGTAGGAAAGTCCCATAAGGTCATGTA
CTGGGCATAATGCCAGGCGGGCCATTTACCGTCATTGACGTCAATAGGGGGCGTACTTGGCATATGATAC
ACTTGATGTACTGCCAAGTGGGCAGTTTACCGTAAATACTCCACCCATTGACGTCAATGGAAAGTCCCTA
TTGGCGTTACTATGGGAACATACGTCATTATTGACGTCAATGGGCGGGGGTCGTTGGGCGGTCAGCCAGG
CGGGCCATTTACCGTAAGTTATGTAACGCGGAACTCCATATATGGGCTATGAACTAATGACCCCGTAATT
GATTACTATTAATAACTAGCACGCGTTCGAAGCTTGAGCTCGGTCCCCTCGGGGTTGGGAGGTGGGTCTG
AAACGATAATGGTGAATATCCCTGCCTAACTCTATTCACTATAGAAAGTACAGCAAAAACTATTCTTAAA
CCTACCAAGCCTCCTACTATCATTATGAATAATTTTATATACCACAGCCAATTTGTTATGTTAAACCAAT
TCCACAAACTTGCCCATTTATCTAATTCCAATAATTCTTGTTCATTCTTTTCTTGCTGGTTTTGCGATTC
TTCAATTAAGGAGTGTATTAAGCTTGTGTAATTGTTAATTTCTCTGTCCCACTCCATCCAGGTCGTGTGA
TTCCAAATCTGTTCCAGAGATTTATTACTCCAACTAGCATTCCAAGGCACAGCAGTGGTGCAAATGAGTT
TTCCAGAGCAACCCCAAATCCCCAGGAGCTGTTGATCCTTTAGGTATCTTTCCACAGCCAGGATTCTTGC
CTGGAGCTGCTTGATGCCCCAGACTGTGAGTTGCAACAGATGCTGTTGCGCCTCAATAGCCCTCAGCAAA
TTGTTCTGCTGCTGCACTATACCAGACAATAATTGTCTGGCCTGTACCGTCAGCGTCATTGACGCTGCGC
CCATAGTGCTTCCTGCTGCTCCCAAGAACCCAAGGAACAAAGCTCCTATTCCCACTGCTCTTTTTTCTCT
CTGCACCACTCTTCTCTTTGCCTTGGTGGGTGCTACTCCTAATGGTTCAATTTTTACTACTTTATATTTA
TATAATTCACTTCTCCAATTGTCCCTCATATCTCCTCCTTATGGTGTTTTACTAAACTTTTCCATGTTCT
AATCCTCATCCTGTCTACTTGCCACACAATCATCACCTGCCATCTGTTTTCCATAATCCCTAATGATCTT
TGCTTTTCTTCTTGGCACTACTTTTATGTCACTATTATCTTGTATTACTACTGCCCCTTCACCTTTCCAG
AGGAGCTTTGCTGGTCCTTTCCAAAGTGGATTTCTGCTGTCCCTGTAATAAACCCGAAAATTTTGAATTT
TTGTAATTTGTTTTTGTAATTCTTTAGTTTGTATGTCTGTTGCTATTATGTCTACTATTCTTTCCCCTGC
ACTGTACCCCCCAATCCCCCCTTTTCTTTTAAAATTGTGGATGAATACTGCCATTTGTACTGCTGTCTTA
AGATGTTCAGCCTGATCTCTTACCTGTCCTATAATTTTCTTTAATTCTTTATTCATAGATTCTACTACTC
CTTGACTTTGGGGATTGTAGGGAATTTCCAGGTCTGAAGATCCTGCTGCTTGCTGTGCTTTTTTCTTACT
TTTGTTTTGCTCTTCCTCTATCTTGTCTAAAGCTTCCTTGGTGTCTTTTATCTCTATCCTTTGATGCACA
CAATAGAGGGTTGCTACTGTATTATATAATGATCTAAGTTCTTCTGATCCTGTCTGAAGGGATGGTTGTA
GCTGTCCCAGTATTTGTCTACAGCCTTCTGATGTTTCTAACAGGCCAGTATTAACTGCGAATCGTTCTAG
CTCCCTGCTTGCCCATACTATATGTTTTAATTTATATTTTTTCTTTCCCCCTGGCCTTAACCGAATTTTT
TCCCATCGCGATCTAATTCTCCCCCGCTTAATACTGACGCTCTCGCACCCATCTCTCTCCTTCTAGCCTC
CGCTAGTCAAAATTTTTGGCGTACTCACCAGTCGCCGCCCCTCGCCTCTTGCCGTGCGCGCTTCAGCAAG
CCGAGTCCTGCGTCGAGAGAGCTCCTCTGGTTTCCCTTTCGCTTTCAAGTCCCTGTTCGGGCGCCACTGC
TAGAGATTTTCCACACTGACTAAAAGGGTCTGAGGGATCTCTAGTTACCAGAGTCACACAACAGACGGGC
ACACACTACTTGAAGCACTCAAGGCAAGCTTTATTGAGGCTTAAGCAGTGGGTTCCCTAGTTAGCCAGAG
AGCTCCCAGGCTCAGATCTGGTCTAACCAGAGAGACCCAGTACAGGCAAAAAGCAGCTGCTTATATGCAG
GATCTGAGGGCTCGCCACTCCCCAGTCCCGCCCAGGCCACGCCTCCCATGGTAATAGCGATGACTAATAC
GTAGATGTACTGCCAAGTAGGAAAGTCCCATAAGGTCATGTACTGGGCATAATGCCAGGCGGGCCATTTA
CCGTCATTGACGTCAATAGGGGGCGTACTTGGCATATGATACACTTGATGTACTGCCAAGTGGGCAGTTT
ACCGTAAATACTCCACCCATTGACGTCAATGGAAAGTCCCTATTGGCGTTACTATGGGAACATACGTCAT
TATTGACGTCAATGGGCGGGGGTCGTTGGGCGGTCAGCCAGGCGGGCCATTTACCGTAAGTTATGTAACG
CGGAACTCCATATATGGGCTATGAACTAATGACCCCGTAATTGATTACTATTAATAACTAGTCAATAATC
AATGTCGACCCAGGTGGCACTTTTCGGGGAAATGTGCGCGGAACCCCTATTTGTTTATTTTTCTAAATAC
ATTCAAATATGTATCCGCTCATGAGACAATAACCCTGATAAATGCTTCAATAATATTGAAAAAGGAAGAG
TATGAGTATTCAACATTTCCGTGTCGCCCTTATTCCCTTTTTTGCGGCATTTTGCCTTCCTGTTTTTGCT
CACCCAGAAACGCTGGTGAAAGTAAAAGATGCTGAAGATCAGTTGGGTGCACGAGTGGGTTACATCGAAC
TGGATCTCAACAGCGGTAAGATCCTTGAGAGTTTTCGCCCCGAAGAACGTTTTCCAATGATGAGCACTTT
TAAAGTTCTGCTATGTGGCGCGGTATTATCCCGTATTGACGCCGGGCAAGAGCAACTCGGTCGCCGCATA
CACTATTCTCAGAATGACTTGGTTGAGTACTCACCAGTCACAGAAAAGCATCTTACGGATGGCATGACAG
TAAGAGAATTATGCAGTGCTGCCATAACCATGAGTGATAACACTGCGGCCAACTTACTTCTGACAACGAT
CGGAGGACCGAAGGAGCTAACCGCTTTTTTGCACAACATGGGGGATCATGTAACTCGCCTTGATCGTTGG
GAACCGGAGCTGAATGAAGCCATACCAAACGACGAGCGTGACACCACGATGCCTGTAGCAATGGCAACAA
CGTTGCGCAAACTATTAACTGGCGAACTACTTACTCTAGCTTCCCGGCAACAATTAATAGACTGGATGGA
GGCGGATAAAGTTGCAGGACCACTTCTGCGCTCGGCCCTTCCGGCTGGCTGGTTTATTGCTGATAAATCT
GGAGCCGGTGAGCGTGGGTCTCGCGGTATCATTGCAGCACTGGGGCCAGATGGTAAGCCCTCCCGTATCG
TAGTTATCTACACGACGGGGAGTCAGGCAACTATGGATGAACGAAATAGACAGATCGCTGAGATAGGTGC
CTCACTGATTAAGCATTGGTAACTGTCAGACCAAGTTTACTCATATATACTTTAGATTGATTTAAAACTT
CATTTTTAATTTAAAAGGATCTAGGTGAAGATCCTTTTTGATAATCTCATGACCAAAATCCCTTAACGTG
AGTTTTCGTTCCACTGAGCGTCAGACCCCGTAGAAAAGATCAAAGGATCTTCTTGAGATCCTTTTTTTCT
GCGCGTAATCTGCTGCTTGCAAACAAAAAAACCACCGCTACCAGCGGTGGTTTGTTTGCCGGATCAAGAG
CTACCAACTCTTTTTCCGAAGGTAACTGGCTTCAGCAGAGCGCAGATACCAAATACTGTTCTTCTAGTGT
AGCCGTAGTTAGGCCACCACTTCAAGAACTCTGTAGCACCGCCTACATACCTCGCTCTGCTAATCCTGTT
ACCAGTGGCTGCTGCCAGTGGCGATAAGTCGTGTCTTACCGGGTTGGACTCAAGACGATAGTTACCGGAT
AAGGCGCAGCGGTCGGGCTGAACGGGGGGTTCGTGCACACAGCCCAGCTTGGAGCGAACGACCTACACCG
AACTGAGATACCTACAGCGTGAGCTATGAGAAAGCGCCACGCTTCCCGAAGGGAGAAAGGCGGACAGGTA
TCCGGTAAGCGGCAGGGTCGGAACAGGAGAGCGCACGAGGGAGCTTCCAGGGGGAAACGCCTGGTATCTT
TATAGTCCTGTCGGGTTTCGCCACCTCTGACTTGAGCGTCGATTTTTGTGATGCTCGTCAGGGGGGCGGA
GCCTATGGAAAAACGCCAGCAACGCGGCCTTTTTACGGTTCCTGGCCTTTTGCTGGCCTTTTGCTCACAT
GTTCTTTCCTGCGTTATCCCCTGATTCTGTGGATAACCGTATTACCGCCTTTGAGTGAGCTGATACCGCT
CGCCGCAGCCGAACGACCGAGCGCAGCGAGTCAGTGAGCGAGGAAGCGGAAGAGCGCCCAATACGCAAAC
CGCCTCTCCCCGCGCGTTGGCCGATTCATTAATGCAGCGGATCCAGACATGATAAGATACATTGATGAGT
TTGGACAAACCACAACTAGAATGCAGTGAAAAAAATGCTTTATTTGTGAAATTTGTGATGCTATTGCTTT
ATTTGTAACCATTATAAGCTGCAATAAACAAGTTAGCTTTTTGCAAAAGCCTAGGCCTCCAAAAAAGCCT
CCTCACTACTTCTGGAATAGCTCAGAGGCCGAGGCGGCCTCGGCCTCTGCATAAATAAAAAAAATTAGTC
AGCCATGGGGCGGAGAATGGGCGGAACTGGGCGGAGTTAGGGGCGGGATGGGCGGAGTTAGGGGCGGGAC
TATGGTTGCTGACTAATTGAGATGCGGATCCGCTGGCACGACAGGTTTCCCGACTGGAAAGCGGGCAGTG
AGCGCAACGCAATTAATGTGAGTTAGCTCACTCATTAGGCACCCCAGGCTTTACACTTTATGCTTCCGGC
TCGTATGTTGTGTGGAATTGTGAGCGGATAACAATTTCACACAGGAAACAGCTATGACCATGATTACGCC
AAGCTTGGGCTGCAGGTCGAGGGATCTCCATAAGAGAAGAGGGACAGCTATGACTGGGAGTAGTCAGGAG
AGGAGGAAAAATCTGGCTAGTAAAACATGTAAGGAAAATTTTAGGGATGTTAAAGAAAAAAATAACACAA
AACAAAATAT
Features (pLannotate 1.2.2; 29 found; start..end, strand, type, name):
    199..254     -  polyA_signal   β-globin poly(A) signal: rabbit β-globin polyadenylation signal (Gil and Proudfoot, 1987)
    340..475     -  LTR            3' LTR (ΔU3) (fragment): self-inactivating 3' long terminal repeat (LTR) from HIV-1
    477..545     -  CDS            nef (fragment): NEF_HV1Z2 - Experimental evidence at protein level: Swiss-Prot protein existence level 1. Extracellular Nef protein targets CD4(+) T-lymphocytes for apoptosis by interacting with CXCR4 surface receptors. From Human immunodeficiency virus type 1 group M subtype D (isolate Z2/CDC-Z34) (HIV-1).
    571..1200    -  CDS            SAFB (fragment): SAFB1_HUMAN - Also known as HAP, HET, SAFB1. Experimental evidence at protein level: Swiss-Prot protein existence level 1. Binds to scaffold/matrix attachment region (S/MAR) DNA and forms a molecular assembly point to allow the formation of a 'transcriptosomal' complex (consisting of SR proteins and RNA polymerase II) coupling transcription and RNA processing (PubMed:9671816). Functions as an estrogen receptor corepressor and can also bind to the HSP27 promoter and decrease its transcription (PubMed:12660241). Thereby acts as a negative regulator of cell proliferation (PubMed:12660241). When a
   1243..1959    -  CDS            mEGFP: mEGFP is a basic (constitutively fluorescent) green fluorescent protein published in 2002, derived from Aequorea victoria. It has moderate acid sensitivity.
   1973..2010    -  misc_feature   MCS (fragment): multiple cloning site
   2009..2025    -  promoter       tight TRE promoter (fragment): Tet-responsive promoter PTight, consisting of seven tet operator sequences followed by the minimal CMV promoter
   2041..2244    -  promoter       CMV promoter: human cytomegalovirus (CMV) immediate early promoter
   2245..2548    -  enhancer       CMV enhancer: human cytomegalovirus immediate early enhancer
   2616..2632    -  misc_feature   MCS (fragment): multiple cloning site
   2632..2657    -  CDS            Rev (fragment): human immunodeficiency virus 1 (HIV-1) Rev protein; rev; enhances nuclear export of unspliced and incompletely spliced viral mRNAs
   3034..3267    -  misc_feature   RRE: The Rev response element (RRE) of HIV-1 allows for Rev-dependent mRNA export from the nucleus to the cytoplasm.
   3401..3484    -  CDS            vif (fragment): VIF_HV1BR - Experimental evidence at protein level: Swiss-Prot protein existence level 1. Counteracts the innate antiviral activity of host APOBEC3F and APOBEC3G. Forms a complex with host APOBEC3F and APOBEC3G thus preventing the entry of these lethally hypermutating enzymes into progeny virions. Recruits an active E3 ubiquitin ligase complex composed of elongin BC, CUL5, and RBX2 to induce polyubiquitination of APOBEC3G and APOBEC3F. In turn, they are directed to the 26S proteasome for degradation. Vif interaction with APOBEC3G also blocks its cytidine deaminase activity in a proteasome-inde
   3627..3744    -  misc_feature   cPPT/CTS: central polypurine tract and central termination sequence of HIV-1
   3893..4252    -  CDS            HIV-1 gag (fragment): gag protein from human immunodeficiency virus 1; gag
   4236..4361    -  misc_feature   HIV-1 Ψ: packaging signal of human immunodeficiency virus type 1
   4408..4665    -  LTR            5' LTR (truncated): truncated 5' long terminal repeat (LTR) from HIV-1
   4667..5046    -  enhancer       CMV enhancer: human cytomegalovirus immediate early enhancer
   5077..5181    +  promoter       AmpR promoter: bla
   5182..6042    +  CDS            AmpR: β-lactamase; bla; confers resistance to ampicillin, carbenicillin, and related antibiotics
   6213..6801    +  rep_origin     ori: high-copy-number ColE1/pMB1/pBR322/pUC origin of replication
   6984..7038    +  CDS            lacI (fragment): lac repressor; lacI; The lac repressor binds to the lac operator to inhibit transcription in E. coli. This inhibition can be relieved by adding lactose or isopropyl-β-D-thiogalactopyranoside (IPTG).
   7040..7174    -  polyA_signal   SV40 poly(A) signal: SV40 polyadenylation signal
   7194..7329    -  rep_origin     SV40 ori: SV40 origin of replication
   7353..7375    -  promoter       SV40 promoter (fragment): SV40 enhancer and early promoter
   7382..7421    +  CDS            lacI (fragment): lac repressor; lacI; The lac repressor binds to the lac operator to inhibit transcription in E. coli. This inhibition can be relieved by adding lactose or isopropyl-β-D-thiogalactopyranoside (IPTG).
   7434..7455    +  protein_bind   CAP binding site: CAP binding activates transcription in the presence of cAMP. E. coli catabolite activator protein
   7470..7500    +  promoter       lac promoter: promoter for the E. coli lac operon
   7508..7524    +  protein_bind   lac operator: The lac repressor binds to the lac operator to inhibit transcription in E. coli. This inhibition can be relieved by adding lactose or isopropyl-β-D-thiogalactopyranoside (IPTG). lac repressor encoded by lacI
