[The description below was written by a language model from this plasmid's Addgene catalogue record and pLannotate feature annotations shown in this document.]
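Description:
CL20_mEGFP_FOidr_174 is a mammalian expression plasmid built on the CL20 backbone, which the feature table shows to be an HIV-1-derived, self-inactivating lentiviral transfer vector, although the catalogue lists it only as a mammalian expression vector. It is maintained in E. coli through a high-copy ColE1/pUC-type origin and an ampicillin resistance gene (β-lactamase). No mammalian selection marker is annotated. An SV40 origin and SV40 poly(A) signal lie in the backbone outside the viral region.

The viral portion begins with a CMV enhancer joined to a truncated 5' LTR, an arrangement that usually allows Tat-independent transcription of the vector genome in packaging cells. This is followed by the Ψ packaging signal with a gag fragment, the cPPT/CTS, and the Rev response element for Rev-dependent nuclear export of the genomic RNA. The region ends in a ΔU3 3' LTR fragment followed by a rabbit β-globin polyadenylation signal. Short hits to vif, nef and Rev are residual HIV-1 sequence rather than functional genes.

Between the RRE and the 3' LTR, an internal CMV enhancer/promoter drives monomeric EGFP fused to the N-terminus of FOidr_174. This insert is an unmutated intrinsically disordered region taken from the human SAFB2_SAFB fusion protein; the depositor's comment suggests residues 434–643, and the annotation matches a SAFB fragment. The small "tight TRE" hit is probably just the minimal CMV promoter sequence that element shares, not a sign of tetracycline regulation.

The construct is intended for expressing the fluorescently tagged IDR in mammalian cells. The associated publication concerns protein condensate formation and RNA biology, so visualising the IDR's localisation or condensate behaviour is the likely application.
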