Addgene plasmid #244726: CL20_mEGFP_FOidr_174
Purpose: Express mEGFP-tagged intrinsically disordered protein (IDR), FOidr_174, derived from human fusion protein SAFB2_SAFB
Depositing lab: Richard Kriwacki. Depositing organization: St. Jude Children's Research Hospital. Publication: Proteome-wide computational analyses reveal links between protein condensate formation and RNA biology. Maiti S, Tripathi S, Baggett DW, Phillips AH, Park CG, Wang J, Wahiduzzaman, Freyaldenhoven WT, Kinger S, Pioso BJ, Bollinger JC, Somjee R, Lang B, Babu MM, Kriwacki RW. Sci Adv. 2025 Dec 5;11(49):eady1420. doi: 10.1126/sciadv.ady1420. Epub 2025 Dec 3. PubMed 41337585.
Backbone
  Vector backbone: CL20
  Vector type: Mammalian Expression
Growth in bacteria
  Bacterial resistance: Ampicillin, 100 μg/mL
  Growth temperature: 37°C
  Growth strain: NEB Stable
  Copy number: High Copy
Gene/Insert
  Gene/Insert name: FOidr_174
  Species: H. sapiens (human)
  Mutation: Unmutated
  Tag / fusion protein: monomeric EGFP (N terminal on insert)
  Cloning method: Restriction Enzyme; 5′ cloning site Unknown (unknown if destroyed)
Terms and licenses: Academic/Nonprofit Terms; Industry Terms: Not Available to Industry
Depositor comments: SAFB2_SAFB_434_643
How to cite: CL20_mEGFP_FOidr_174 was a gift from Richard Kriwacki (Addgene plasmid # 244726 ; http://n2t.net/addgene:244726 ; RRID:Addgene_244726)
